Addgene plasmid #157778: Drosophila Nedd2-like caspase (DRONC)
Purpose: E. coli expression vector pET23 with C-term 6xHis tag
Depositing lab: Guy Salvesen. Depositing organization: Sanford Burnham Prebys Medical Discovery Institute. Publication: Activation mechanism and substrate specificity of the Drosophila initiator caspase DRONC. Snipas SJ, Drag M, Stennicke HR, Salvesen GS. Cell Death Differ. 2008 May;15(5):938-45. doi: 10.1038/cdd.2008.23. Epub 2008 Feb 29. PubMed 18309328.
Backbone
  Vector backbone: pET23b
  Backbone manufacturer: Novagen
  Backbone size w/o insert (bp): 3666
  Total vector size (bp): 5066
  Vector type: Bacterial Expression
Growth in bacteria
  Bacterial resistance: Ampicillin, 100 μg/mL
  Growth temperature: 37°C
  Growth strain: DH5alpha
  Copy number: Low Copy
Gene/Insert
  Gene/Insert name: Drosophila Nedd2-like caspase (DRONC) (alt name: DRONC)
  Species: D. melanogaster (fly)
  Insert size (bp): 1400
  Entrez Gene: Dronc (a.k.a. Dmel_CG8091, CG8090, CG8091, DRONC, Dmel\CG8091, Dronc/Casp9, Nc, Nc\Dronc, anon-EST:GreesD6, anon-EST:GressD6, anon-WO0118547.313, caspase-9, dronc)
  Promoter: T7
  Tag / fusion protein: 6x HIS (C terminal on backbone)
  Cloning method: Restriction Enzyme; 5′ cloning site NdeI (unknown if destroyed); 3′ cloning site XhoI (unknown if destroyed)
  Sequencing primers: 5′ T7 Promotor; 3′ T7 Terminator
Resource information
  A portion of this plasmid was derived from a plasmid made by: The plasmid pET23b encoding Drosophila wt DRONC plus a C-terminal His6 purification tag was a generous gift from Dr Rollie Clem.
Terms and licenses: Academic/Nonprofit Terms; Industry Terms: Not Available to Industry
How to cite: Drosophila Nedd2-like caspase (DRONC) was a gift from Guy Salvesen (Addgene plasmid # 157778 ; http://n2t.net/addgene:157778 ; RRID:Addgene_157778)
