[The description below was written by a language model from this plasmid's Addgene catalogue record and pLannotate feature annotations shown in this document.]
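Description:
Drosophila Nedd2-like caspase (DRONC) is a bacterial expression plasmid built on the Novagen pET23b backbone for producing the Drosophila melanogaster initiator caspase DRONC (also called Nc, the fly caspase-9-like enzyme) in E. coli. The plasmid carries a ColE1/pBR322-type origin together with the bom mobility region and the rop gene, which holds copy number down, consistent with the catalogue's low-copy designation. An f1 phage origin is also present, and selection is by ampicillin through the bla β-lactamase gene under its own promoter.

The expression cassette follows the standard pET layout: a T7 promoter and the efficient T7 gene 10 ribosome binding site drive the Dronc coding sequence, which was inserted between the NdeI and XhoI sites so that it reads in frame into the backbone-encoded C-terminal 6xHis tag, followed by the T7 terminator. The annotation software labels the tag as a fragment of a longer His tag, which at 18 nt matches six histidines. The short "SET1" fragment after it and the predicted E. coli ORF beside rop are most likely automated matches to backbone sequence rather than designed features. Because transcription depends on T7 RNA polymerase, expression requires a host supplying that polymerase, while ordinary cloning strains serve for propagation.

The catalogue gives a total size of about 5.07 kb with a 1.4 kb insert, whereas the sequenced record is 4,960 nt with a 1,350 nt Dronc ORF; the listed sizes appear to be approximations. The construct is suited to nickel-affinity purification of recombinant wild-type DRONC, and the associated publication concerns the enzyme's activation mechanism and substrate specificity.
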