Features (pLannotate 1.2.2; 13 found; start..end, strand, type, name):
     12..440     +  rep_origin     f1 ori (sequence partly withheld): f1 bacteriophage origin of replication; arrow indicates direction of (+) strand synthesis
    493..597     +  promoter       AmpR promoter: bla
    598..1458    +  CDS            AmpR: β-lactamase; bla; confers resistance to ampicillin, carbenicillin, and related antibiotics
   1629..2217    +  rep_origin     ori: high-copy-number ColE1/pMB1/pBR322/pUC origin of replication
   2403..2542    -  misc_feature   bom: basis of mobility region from pBR322
   2644..2835    -  CDS            rop: Rop protein, which maintains plasmids at low copy number; rop
   2852..3232    +  CDS            YPB1_ECOLX: Protein predicted: Swiss-Prot protein existence level 4. From Escherichia coli.
   3344..3362    +  promoter       T7 promoter: promoter for bacteriophage T7 RNA polymerase
   3394..3416    +  RBS            RBS: efficient ribosome binding site from bacteriophage T7 gene 10 (Olins and Rangwala, 1989)
   3433..4782    +  CDS            Dronc: DRONC_DROME - Also known as Nc From Drosophila melanogaster (Fruit fly).
   4804..4821    +  CDS            9xHis (fragment): 9xHis affinity tag
   4831..4880    +  CDS            SET1 (fragment): solubility-enhancement tag derived from T7 phage gene 10B
   4888..4935    +  terminator     T7 terminator: transcription terminator for bacteriophage T7 RNA polymerase
>Addgene plasmid #157778 | Drosophila Nedd2-like caspase (DRONC) | addgene full sequence | sequence record 308092 | Addgene NGS Result
TGGCGAATGGG
[124 nt withheld, positions 12-135]
C
[91 nt withheld, positions 137-227]
A
[49 nt withheld, positions 229-277]
CCTTTGACGTTGGAGTCCACGTTCTTT
[37 nt withheld, positions 305-341]
ACCCTATCTCGGTCTATTCTTTTGATTTATAAGGGATTTTGCCGATTTCGGCCTATTGGTTAAAAAATGA
GCTGATTTAACAAAAATTTAACGCGAATTTTAACAAAATATTAACGCTTACAATTTAGGTGGCACTTTTC
GGGGAAATGTGCGCGGAACCCCTATTTGTTTATTTTTCTAAATACATTCAAATATGTATCCGCTCATGAG
ACAATAACCCTGATAAATGCTTCAATAATATTGAAAAAGGAAGAGTATGAGTATTCAACATTTCCGTGTC
GCCCTTATTCCCTTTTTTGCGGCATTTTGCCTTCCTGTTTTTGCTCACCCAGAAACGCTGGTGAAAGTAA
AAGATGCTGAAGATCAGTTGGGTGCACGAGTGGGTTACATCGAACTGGATCTCAACAGCGGTAAGATCCT
TGAGAGTTTTCGCCCCGAAGAACGTTTTCCAATGATGAGCACTTTTAAAGTTCTGCTATGTGGCGCGGTA
TTATCCCGTATTGACGCCGGGCAAGAGCAACTCGGTCGCCGCATACACTATTCTCAGAATGACTTGGTTG
AGTACTCACCAGTCACAGAAAAGCATCTTACGGATGGCATGACAGTAAGAGAATTATGCAGTGCTGCCAT
AACCATGAGTGATAACACTGCGGCCAACTTACTTCTGACAACGATCGGAGGACCGAAGGAGCTAACCGCT
TTTTTGCACAACATGGGGGATCATGTAACTCGCCTTGATCGTTGGGAACCGGAGCTGAATGAAGCCATAC
CAAACGACGAGCGTGACACCACGATGCCTGCAGCAATGGCAACAACGTTGCGCAAACTATTAACTGGCGA
ACTACTTACTCTAGCTTCCCGGCAACAATTAATAGACTGGATGGAGGCGGATAAAGTTGCAGGACCACTT
CTGCGCTCGGCCCTTCCGGCTGGCTGGTTTATTGCTGATAAATCTGGAGCCGGTGAGCGTGGGTCTCGCG
GTATCATTGCAGCACTGGGGCCAGATGGTAAGCCCTCCCGTATCGTAGTTATCTACACGACGGGGAGTCA
GGCAACTATGGATGAACGAAATAGACAGATCGCTGAGATAGGTGCCTCACTGATTAAGCATTGGTAACTG
TCAGACCAAGTTTACTCATATATACTTTAGATTGATTTAAAACTTCATTTTTAATTTAAAAGGATCTAGG
TGAAGATCCTTTTTGATAATCTCATGACCAAAATCCCTTAACGTGAGTTTTCGTTCCACTGAGCGTCAGA
CCCCGTAGAAAAGATCAAAGGATCTTCTTGAGATCCTTTTTTTCTGCGCGTAATCTGCTGCTTGCAAACA
AAAAAACCACCGCTACCAGCGGTGGTTTGTTTGCCGGATCAAGAGCTACCAACTCTTTTTCCGAAGGTAA
CTGGCTTCAGCAGAGCGCAGATACCAAATACTGTCCTTCTAGTGTAGCCGTAGTTAGGCCACCACTTCAA
GAACTCTGTAGCACCGCCTACATACCTCGCTCTGCTAATCCTGTTACCAGTGGCTGCTGCCAGTGGCGAT
AAGTCGTGTCTTACCGGGTTGGACTCAAGACGATAGTTACCGGATAAGGCGCAGCGGTCGGGCTGAACGG
GGGGTTCGTGCACACAGCCCAGCTTGGAGCGAACGACCTACACCGAACTGAGATACCTACAGCGTGAGCT
ATGAGAAAGCGCCACGCTTCCCGAAGGGAGAAAGGCGGACAGGTATCCGGTAAGCGGCAGGGTCGGAACA
GGAGAGCGCACGAGGGAGCTTCCAGGGGGAAACGCCTGGTATCTTTATAGTCCTGTCGGGTTTCGCCACC
TCTGACTTGAGCGTCGATTTTTGTGATGCTCGTCAGGGGGGCGGAGCCTATGGAAAAACGCCAGCAACGC
GGCCTTTTTACGGTTCCTGGCCTTTTGCTGGCCTTTTGCTCACATGTTCTTTCCTGCGTTATCCCCTGAT
TCTGTGGATAACCGTATTACCGCCTTTGAGTGAGCTGATACCGCTCGCCGCAGCCGAACGACCGAGCGCA
GCGAGTCAGTGAGCGAGGAAGCGGAAGAGCGCCTGATGCGGTATTTTCTCCTTACGCATCTGTGCGGTAT
TTCACACCGCAATGGTGCACTCTCAGTACAATCTGCTCTGATGCCGCATAGTTAAGCCAGTATACACTCC
GCTATCGCTACGTGACTGGGTCATGGCTGCGCCCCGACACCCGCCAACACCCGCTGACGCGCCCTGACGG
GCTTGTCTGCTCCCGGCATCCGCTTACAGACAAGCTGTGACCGTCTCCGGGAGCTGCATGTGTCAGAGGT
TTTCACCGTCATCACCGAAACGCGCGAGGCAGCTGCGGTAAAGCTCATCAGCGTGGTCGTGAAGCGATTC
ACAGATGTCTGCCTGTTCATCCGCGTCCAGCTCGTTGAGTTTCTCCAGAAGCGTTAATGTCTGGCTTCTG
ATAAAGCGGGCCATGTTAAGGGCGGTTTTTTCCTGTTTGGTCACTGATGCCTCCGTGTAAGGGGGATTTC
TGTTCATGGGGGTAATGATACCGATGAAACGAGAGAGGATGCTCACGATACGGGTTACTGATGATGAACA
TGCCCGGTTACTGGAACGTTGTGAGGGTAAACAACTGGCGGTATGGATGCGGCGGGACCAGAGAAAAATC
ACTCAGGGTCAATGCCAGCGCTTCGTTAATACAGATGTAGGTGTTCCACAGGGTAGCCAGCAGCATCCTG
CGATGCAGATCCGGAACATAATGGTGCAGGGCGCTGACTTCCGCGTTTCCAGACTTTACGAAACACGGAA
ACCGAAGACCATTCATGTTGTTGCTCAGGTCGCAGACGTTTTGCAGCAGCAGTCGCTTCACGTTCGCTCG
CGTATCGGTGATTCATTCTGCTAACCAGTAAGGCAACCCCGCCAGCCTAGCCGGGTCCTCAACGACAGGA
GCACGATCATGCGCACCCGTGGCCAGGACCCAACGCTGCCCGAGATCTCGATCCCGCGAAATTAATACGA
CTCACTATAGGGAGACCACAACGGTTTCCCTCTAGAAATAATTTTGTTTAACTTTAAGAAGGAGATATAC
ATATGGCTAGCATGCAGCCGCCGGAGCTCGAGATTGGAATGCCGAAGAGGCATCGCGAGCATATACGCAA
GAATCTGAATATACTGGTTGAATGGACGAACTACGAGCGTCTGGCCATGGAGTGCGTGCAACAGGGCATC
CTAACCGTTCAGATGCTAAGAAATACGCAGGATCTCAATGGCAAGCCATTCAACATGGACGAGAAGGATG
TGCGTGTGGAGCAGCATCGTAGGCTCCTATTGAAGATCACCCAGCGTGGTCCCACCGCCTATAACCTGCT
GATCAATGCACTGCGCAATATCAATTGTCTGGATGCGGCCGTTCTATTGGAATCCGTCGATGAGTCCGAT
TCAAGGCCACCCTTTATCTCGCTAAACGAACGGAGAACCAGCCGGAAGTCGGCCGATATTGTGGACACAC
CCTCACCCGAAGCCTCCGAAGGACCCTGCGTTAGCAAGCTCCGGAATGAGCCGCTGGGAGCACTCACCCC
TTATGTGGGTGTCGTTGACGGTCCCGAGGTAAAAAAATCGAAAAAGATACATGGTGGGGATAGTGCCATA
TTGGGCACATATAAGATGCAATCACGTTTCAACCGAGGCGTTTTGCTAATGGTTAACATAATGGACTATC
CGGATCAAAACCGTCGACGGATCGGAGCCGAAAAGGACAGCAAGTCGTTGATACACTTGTTTCAAGAACT
GAATTTTACGATTTTCCCCTATGGGAACGTGAATCAGGATCAGTTCTTTAAACTTCTGACAATGGTGACC
TCCTCGTCGTATGTGCAGAATACCGAGTGTTTCGTAATGGTACTGATGACACACGGCAACAGTGTGGAGG
GAAAAGAGAAGGTGGAGTTTTGCGATGGATCTGTGGTCGATATGCAGAAGATCAAGGACCATTTCCAGAC
GGCCAAATGTCCTTATTTGGTGAACAAGCCGAAGGTGCTTATGTTTCCCTTTTGCCGCGGCGATGAATAT
GATTTGGGCCATCCAAAGAATCAAGGCAATCTCATGGAGCCAGTGTATACGGCGCAAGAGGAGAAGTGGC
CTGACACCCAGACGGAGGGCATACCCAGCCCGAGCACCAATGTGCCAAGTCTTGCCGACACTCTGGTCTG
CTATGCTAATACGCCGGGCTATGTTACCCACCGCGATCTCGACACGGGCAGCTGGTACATCCAGAAGTTT
TGCCAAGTGATGGCCGATCATGCCCACGACACAGACCTTGAGGATATCCTAAAGAAGACGAGCGAAGCCG
TGGGTAATAAGCGCACCAAGAAGGGTTCCATGCAGACAGGTGCCTATGATAATCTTGGCTTTAATAAGAA
ACTCTACTTCAATCCCGGGTTTTTCAACGAAAAGCTTGCGGCCGCACTCGAGCACCACCACCACCACCAC
TGAGATCCGGCTGCTAACAAAGCCCGAAAGGAAGCTGAGTTGGCTGCTGCCACCGCTGAGCAATAACTAG
CATAACCCCTTGGGGCCTCTAAACGGGTCTTGAGGGGTTTTTTGCTGAAAGGAGGAACTATATCCGGAT
